>Addgene plasmid #244299 | pAAVLINKv1-pCALM1-Cre-3'-SETD5-FLAG | depositor full sequence | sequence record 481049 | pAAVLINKv1-pCALM1-Cre-3'-SETD5-FLAG sequence 6743 bps
CCTGCAGGCAGCTGCGCGCTCGCTCGCTCACTGAGGCCGCCCGGGCAAAGCCCGGGCGTCGGGCGACCTT
TGGTCGCCCGGCCTCAGTGAGCGAGCGAGCGCGCAGAGAGGGAGTGGCCAACTCCATCACTAGGGGTTCC
TGCGGCCGCACGCGTCGCTCTGCGCGAGGCGGCTCCGCCGCGGCGGAGGGATACGGCGCACCATATATAT
ATCGCGGGGCGCAGACTCGCGCTCCGGCAGTGGTGCTGGGAGTGTCGTGGACGCCGTGCCGTTACTCGTA
CGCCACCATGTCCAATTTACTGACCGTACACCAAAATTTGCCTGCATTACCGGTCGATGCAACGAGTGAT
GAGGTTCGCAAGAACCTGATGGACATGTTCAGGGATCGCCAGGCGTTTTCTGAGCATACCTGGAAAATGC
TTCTGTCCGTTTGCCGGTCGTGGGCGGCATGGTGCAAGTTGAATAACCGGAAATGGTTTCCCGCAGAACC
TGAAGATGTTCGCGATTATCTTCTATATCTTCAGGCGCGCGGTCTGGCAGTAAAAACTATCCAGCAACAT
TTGGGCCAGCTAAACATGCTTCATCGTCGGTCCGGGCTGCCACGACCAAGTGACAGCAATGCTGTTTCAC
TGGTTATGCGGCGGATCCGAAAAGAAAACGTTGATGCCGGTGAACGTGCAAAACAGGCTCTAGCGTTCGA
ACGCACTGATTTCGACCAGGTTCGTTCACTCATGGAAAATAGCGATCGCTGCCAGGATATACGTAATCTG
GCATTTCTGGGGATTGCTTATAACACCCTGTTACGTATAGCCGAAATTGCCAGGATCAGGGTTAAAGATA
TCTCACGTACTGACGGTGGGAGAATGTTAATCCATATTGGCAGAACGAAAACGCTGGTTAGCACCGCAGG
TGTAGAGAAGGCACTTAGCCTGGGGGTAACTAAACTGGTCGAGCGATGGATTTCCGTCTCTGGTGTAGCT
GATGATCCGAATAACTACCTGTTTTGCCGGGTCAGAAAAAATGGTGTTGCCGCGCCATCTGCCACCAGCC
AGCTATCAACTCGCGCCCTGGAAGGGATTTTTGAAGCAACTCATCGATTGATTTACGGCGCTAAGGATGA
CTCTGGTCAGAGATACCTGGCCTGGTCTGGACACAGTGCCCGTGTCGGAGCCGCGCGAGATATGGCCCGC
GCTGGAGTTTCAATACCGGAGATCATGCAAGCTGGTGGCTGGACCAATGTAAATATTGTAATGAACTATA
TCCGTAACCTGGATAGTGAAACAGGGGCAATGGTGCGCCTGCTGGAAGATGGCGATTAGGTAAGTATCAA
GGTTACAAGACAGGTTTAAGGAGACCAATAACTAGTATAACTTCGTATAGGATACTTTATAGCAATTTAT
GAAACTGGGCTTGTCGAGACAGAGAAGACTCTTGCGTTTCTGATAGGCACCTATTGGTCTTACTGACATC
CACTTTGCCTTTCTCTCCACAGGGATGACTCAAACATCATCTGTACCCCAAGAGACTAGAACTCAGCACC
TATACCAAAGCAATGAGAATAGTAGCTCTTCTAGTATCTGCAAAGACAATGCAGACTTGTTGAGCCCATT
AAAGAAATGGAAGTCTCGCTATCTGATGGAGCAGAATGTCACCAAGTTACTTCGGCCTCTGTCTCCAGTC
ACACCACCCCCTCCCAATTCAGGCTCAAAGAGTCCCCAGCTGGCCACACCTGGCTCATCTCACCCAGGAG
AAGAGGAGTGTCGAAATGGATACAGCCTCATGTTTTCACCAGTCACATCTCTTACTACTGCTAGTCGCTG
CAACACTCCTCTACAGTTTGAGCTTTGTCACCGAAAAGACCTGGATTTGGCAAAAGTAGGATACCTTGAC
TCCAACACTAACAGCTGTGCTGATAGACCTTCCCTACTCAACTCAGGTCATTCTGACCTGGCTCCTCATC
CCTCCCTCGGACCCACTTCTGAGACTGGTTTCCCAAGCAGAAGTGGAGATGGACATCAGACCCTCGTGAG
AAACTCAGACCAGGCATTTCGGACAGAGTTCAACTTGATGTATGCCTACTCCCCTTTGAATGCTATGCCT
CGAGCAGATGGACTGTATCGAGGATCTCCTCTAGTGGGGGATAGGAAGCCTTTACATTTGGATGGGGGAT
ATTGTTCCCCTGCAGAAGGATTTTCCAGCAGATATGAACATGGCTTAATGAAAGACCTCTCTCGTGGATC
CTTGTCACCTGGTGGTGAAAGGGCCTGTGAAGGAGTCCCATCTGCCCCCCAGAACCCACCACAGAGGAAA
AAAGTATCCCTGCTGGAGTACCGAAAACGGAAACAAGAAGCTAAGGAAAATTCTGCTGGTGGGGGAGGTG
ACTCTGCACAGAGCAAAAGCAAGTCTGCAGGAGCTGGGCAAGGCAGCAGTAACTCCGTTTCCGACACTGG
TGCCCATGGTGTGCAGGGATCCTCAGCCCGAACTCCATCTTCCCCTCACAAAAAATTCTCCCCATCTCAT
TCCTCTATGTCCCATTTGGAGGCGGTAAGCCCATCAGATTCCAGAGGCACTTCTTCATCTCACTGCAGAC
CTCAAGAGAATATCAGCAGTAGGTGGATGGTTCCCACATCAGTAGAACGACTCCGAGAAGGAGGGAGCAT
CCCCAAGGTCCTCCGAAGCAGCGTGAGGGTGGCCCAAAAGGGAGAGCCCTCTCCCACATGGGAGAGTAAC
ATCACAGAGAAAGACTCAGACCCTGCAGATGGAGAAGGCCCAGAGACATTAAGCTCAGCACTCTCTAAAG
GAGCAACAGTTTACAGCCCTTCCAGATACAGCTACCAGCTCCTGCAGTGTGATAGTCCTCGGACAGAATC
ACAAAGCCTCCTTCAGCAGAGTTCCTCCCCCTTCAGAGGACATCCTACACAGTCTCCAGGATACAGTTAT
CGAACTACTGCACTGAGACCTGGAAACCCCCCCTCTCACGGTTCTTCAGAATCATCCCTCTCTTCCACGT
CCTATTCCAGCCCCGCCCACCCTGTGTCCACAGACTCGTTGGCCCCATTTACGGGGACACCAGGGTATTT
TAGCAGCCAGCCACATTCTGGAAACAGCACTGGCAGCAATCTTCCAAGGAGGAGCTGCCCTTCTAGTGCT
GCTAGCCCTACCCTGCAGGGACCCTCAGACTCGCCAACCTCAGATTCAGTTTCTCAGTCCAGCACAGGAA
CTCTGAGTTCCACCTCCTTTCCTCAGAACTCTAGGTCGTCATTGCCATCAGACTTACGGACTATCAGTCT
GCCCAGTGCTGGGCAGTCAGCTGTCTACCAGGCCTCCAGGGTATCTGCGGTTTCCAATTCACAGCACTAC
CCACACCGTGGGAGTGGGGGTGTGCACCAGTACCGACTCCAGCCACTGCAAGGGTCAGGAGTCAAGACTC
AGACGGGACTTTCCTGTACAGACTACAAAGACCATGACGGTGATTATAAAGATCATGACATCGACTACAA
GGATGACGATGACAAGTAAGAATTCTGATGACTCGAGATAATCAACCTCTGGATTACAAAATTTGTGAAA
GATTGACTGGTATTCTTAACTATGTTGCTCCTTTTACGCTATGTGGATACGCTGCTTTAATGCCTTTGTA
TCATGCTATTGCTTCCCGTATGGCTTTCATTTTCTCCTCCTTGTATAAATCCTGGTTAGTTCTTGCCACG
GCGGAACTCATCGCCGCCTGCCTTGCCCGCTGCTGGACAGGGGCTCGGCTGTTGGGCACTGACAATTCCG
TGGTGTTTATTTGTGAAATTTGTGATGCTATTGCTTTATTTGTAACCATCTAGCTTTATTTGTGAAATTT
GTGATGCTATTGCTTTATTTGTAACCATTATAAGCTGCAATAAACAAGTTAACAACAACAATTGCATTCA
TTTTATGTTTCAGGTTCAGGGGGAGATGTGGGAGGTTTTTTAAAGATCTGGAGACCGGTGTGGCACGTGC
GGACCGAGCGGCCGCAGGAACCCCTAGTGATGGAGTTGGCCACTCCCTCTCTGCGCGCTCGCTCGCTCAC
TGAGGCCGGGCGACCAAAGGTCGCCCGACGCCCGGGCTTTGCCCGGGCGGCCTCAGTGAGCGAGCGAGCG
CGCAGCTGCCTGCAGGGGCGCCTGATGCGGTATTTTCTCCTTACGCATCTGTGCGGTATTTCACACCGCA
TA
[142 nt withheld, positions 4203-4344]
C
[141 nt withheld, positions 4346-4486]
CCTTTGACGTTGGAGTCCACGTTCTTT
[37 nt withheld, positions 4514-4550]
ACCCTATCTCGGGCTATTCTTTTGATTTATAAGGGATTTTGCCGATTTCGGCCTATTGGTTAAAAAATGA
GCTGATTTAACAAAAATTTAACGCGAATTTTAACAAAATATTAACGTTTACAATTTTATGGTGCACTCTC
AGTACAATCTGCTCTGATGCCGCATAGTTAAGCCAGCCCCGACACCCGCCAACACCCGCTGACGCGCCCT
GACGGGCTTGTCTGCTCCCGGCATCCGCTTACAGACAAGCTGTGACCGTCTCCGGGAGCTGCATGTGTCA
GAGGTTTTCACCGTCATCACCGAAACGCGCGAGACGAAAGGGCCTCGTGATACGCCTATTTTTATAGGTT
AATGTCATGATAATAATGGTTTCTTAGACGTCAGGTGGCACTTTTCGGGGAAATGTGCGCGGAACCCCTA
TTTGTTTATTTTTCTAAATACATTCAAATATGTATCCGCTCATGAGACAATAACCCTGATAAATGCTTCA
ATAATATTGAAAAAGGAAGAGTATGAGTATTCAACATTTCCGTGTCGCCCTTATTCCCTTTTTTGCGGCA
TTTTGCCTTCCTGTTTTTGCTCACCCAGAAACGCTGGTGAAAGTAAAAGATGCTGAAGATCAGTTGGGTG
CACGAGTGGGTTACATCGAACTGGATCTCAACAGCGGTAAGATCCTTGAGAGTTTTCGCCCCGAAGAACG
TTTTCCAATGATGAGCACTTTTAAAGTTCTGCTATGTGGCGCGGTATTATCCCGTATTGACGCCGGGCAA
GAGCAACTCGGTCGCCGCATACACTATTCTCAGAATGACTTGGTTGAGTACTCACCAGTCACAGAAAAGC
ATCTTACGGATGGCATGACAGTAAGAGAATTATGCAGTGCTGCCATAACCATGAGTGATAACACTGCGGC
CAACTTACTTCTGACAACGATCGGAGGACCGAAGGAGCTAACCGCTTTTTTGCACAACATGGGGGATCAT
GTAACTCGCCTTGATCGTTGGGAACCGGAGCTGAATGAAGCCATACCAAACGACGAGCGTGACACCACGA
TGCCTGTAGCAATGGCAACAACGTTGCGCAAACTATTAACTGGCGAACTACTTACTCTAGCTTCCCGGCA
ACAATTAATAGACTGGATGGAGGCGGATAAAGTTGCAGGACCACTTCTGCGCTCGGCCCTTCCGGCTGGC
TGGTTTATTGCTGATAAATCTGGAGCCGGTGAGCGTGGGTCTCGCGGTATCATTGCAGCACTGGGGCCAG
ATGGTAAGCCCTCCCGTATCGTAGTTATCTACACGACGGGGAGTCAGGCAACTATGGATGAACGAAATAG
ACAGATCGCTGAGATAGGTGCCTCACTGATTAAGCATTGGTAACTGTCAGACCAAGTTTACTCATATATA
CTTTAGATTGATTTAAAACTTCATTTTTAATTTAAAAGGATCTAGGTGAAGATCCTTTTTGATAATCTCA
TGACCAAAATCCCTTAACGTGAGTTTTCGTTCCACTGAGCGTCAGACCCCGTAGAAAAGATCAAAGGATC
TTCTTGAGATCCTTTTTTTCTGCGCGTAATCTGCTGCTTGCAAACAAAAAAACCACCGCTACCAGCGGTG
GTTTGTTTGCCGGATCAAGAGCTACCAACTCTTTTTCCGAAGGTAACTGGCTTCAGCAGAGCGCAGATAC
CAAATACTGTCCTTCTAGTGTAGCCGTAGTTAGGCCACCACTTCAAGAACTCTGTAGCACCGCCTACATA
CCTCGCTCTGCTAATCCTGTTACCAGTGGCTGCTGCCAGTGGCGATAAGTCGTGTCTTACCGGGTTGGAC
TCAAGACGATAGTTACCGGATAAGGCGCAGCGGTCGGGCTGAACGGGGGGTTCGTGCACACAGCCCAGCT
TGGAGCGAACGACCTACACCGAACTGAGATACCTACAGCGTGAGCTATGAGAAAGCGCCACGCTTCCCGA
AGGGAGAAAGGCGGACAGGTATCCGGTAAGCGGCAGGGTCGGAACAGGAGAGCGCACGAGGGAGCTTCCA
GGGGGAAACGCCTGGTATCTTTATAGTCCTGTCGGGTTTCGCCACCTCTGACTTGAGCGTCGATTTTTGT
GATGCTCGTCAGGGGGGCGGAGCCTATGGAAAAACGCCAGCAACGCGGCCTTTTTACGGTTCCTGGCCTT
TTGCTGGCCTTTTGCTCACATGT
Features (pLannotate 1.2.2; 19 found; start..end, strand, type, name):
      1..141     -  repeat_region  AAV2 ITR: inverted terminal repeat of adeno-associated virus serotype 2 inverted
    288..1316    +  CDS            cre: RECR_BPP1 - Experimental evidence at protein level: Swiss-Prot protein existence level 1. Catalyzes site-specific recombination between two 34-base- pair LOXP sites. Its role is to maintain the phage genome as a monomeric unit-copy plasmid in the lysogenic state. From Escherichia phage P1 (Bacteriophage P1).
   1320..1360    +  intron         chimeric intron (fragment): chimera between introns from human β-globin and immunoglobulin heavy chain genes
   1367..1391    +  protein_bind   lox2272 (fragment): Cre-mediated recombination occurs in the 8-bp core sequence (GGATACTT). lox2272 sites are compatible with each other, but incompatible with loxP or loxN sites (Lee and Saito, 1988). Cre recombinase
   1401..1492    +  intron         chimeric intron (fragment): chimera between introns from human β-globin and immunoglobulin heavy chain genes
   1483..3444    +  CDS            SETD5 (fragment): SETD5_HUMAN - Also known as KIAA1757 From Homo sapiens (Human).
   3451..3516    +  CDS            3xFLAG: three tandem FLAG® epitope tags, followed by an enterokinase cleavage site
   3540..3697    +  misc_feature   WPRE (fragment): woodchuck hepatitis virus posttranscriptional regulatory element
   3703..3787    +  misc_feature   WPRE (fragment): woodchuck hepatitis virus posttranscriptional regulatory element
   3786..3829    -  polyA_signal   SV40 poly(A) signal (fragment): SV40 polyadenylation signal
   3833..3900    -  polyA_signal   SV40 poly(A) signal (fragment): SV40 polyadenylation signal
   4006..4146    +  repeat_region  AAV2 ITR: inverted terminal repeat of adeno-associated virus serotype 2 inverted
   4151..4202    -  misc_feature   bom (fragment): basis of mobility region from pBR322
   4221..4601    +  rep_origin     M13 ori (sequence partly withheld): M13 bacteriophage origin of replication; arrow indicates direction of (+) strand synthesis
   4677..4726    -  misc_feature   bom (fragment): basis of mobility region from pBR322
   4828..4863    -  CDS            rop (fragment): Rop protein, which maintains plasmids at low copy number; rop
   4958..5062    +  promoter       AmpR promoter: bla
   5063..5923    +  CDS            AmpR: β-lactamase; bla; confers resistance to ampicillin, carbenicillin, and related antibiotics
   6094..6682    +  rep_origin     ori: high-copy-number ColE1/pMB1/pBR322/pUC origin of replication
