>Addgene plasmid #244299 | pAAVLINKv1-pCALM1-Cre-3'-SETD5-FLAG | addgene full sequence | sequence record 491767 | Addgene NGS Result
CCTGCAGGCAGCTGCGCGCTCGCTCGCTCACTGAGGCCGCCCGGGCGTCGGGCGACCTTTGGTCGCCCGG
CCTCAGTGAGCGAGCGAGCGCGCAGAGAGGGAGTGGCCAACTCCATCACTAGGGGTTCCTGCGGCCGCAC
GCGTCGCTCTGCGCGAGGCGGCTCCGCCGCGGCGGAGGGATACGGCGCACCATATATATATCGCGGGGCG
CAGACTCGCGCTCCGGCAGTGGTGCTGGGAGTGTCGTGGACGCCGTGCCGTTACTCGTACGCCACCATGT
CCAATTTACTGACCGTACACCAAAATTTGCCTGCATTACCGGTCGATGCAACGAGTGATGAGGTTCGCAA
GAACCTGATGGACATGTTCAGGGATCGCCAGGCGTTTTCTGAGCATACCTGGAAAATGCTTCTGTCCGTT
TGCCGGTCGTGGGCGGCATGGTGCAAGTTGAATAACCGGAAATGGTTTCCCGCAGAACCTGAAGATGTTC
GCGATTATCTTCTATATCTTCAGGCGCGCGGTCTGGCAGTAAAAACCATCCAGCAACATTTGGGCCAGCT
AAACATGCTTCATCGTCGGTCCGGGCTGCCACGACCAAGTGACAGCAATGCTGTTTCACTGGTTATGCGG
CGGATCCGAAAAGAAAACGTTGATGCCGGTGAACGTGCAAAACAGGCTCTAGCGTTCGAACGCACTGATT
TCGACCAGGTTCGTTCACTCATGGAAAATAGCGATCGCTGCCAGGATATACGTAATCTGGCATTTCTGGG
GATTGCTTATAACACCCTGTTACGTATAGCCGAAATTGCCAGGATCAGGGTTAAAGATATCTCACGTACT
GACGGTGGGAGAATGTTAATCCATATTGGCAGAACGAAAACGCTGGTTAGCACCGCAGGTGTAGAGAAGG
CACTTAGCCTGGGGGTAACTAAACTGGTCGAGCGATGGATTTCCGTCTCTGGTGTAGCTGATGATCCGAA
TAACTACCTGTTTTGCCGGGTCAGAAAAAATGGTGTTGCCGCGCCATCTGCCACCAGCCAGCTATCAACT
CGCGCCCTGGAAGGGATTTTTGAAGCAACTCATCGATTGATTTACGGCGCTAAGGATGACTCTGGTCAGA
GATACCTGGCCTGGTCTGGACACAGTGCCCGTGTCGGAGCCGCGCGAGATATGGCCCGCGCTGGAGTTTC
AATACCGGAGATCATGCAAGCTGGTGGCTGGACCAATGTAAATATTGTAATGAACTATATCCGTAACCTG
GATAGTGAAACAGGGGCAATGGTGCGCCTGCTGGAAGATGGCGATTAGGTAAGTATCAAGGTTACAAGAC
AGGTTTAAGGAGACCAATAACTAGTATAACTTCGTATAGGATACTTTATAGCAATTTATGAAACTGGGCT
TGTCGAGACAGAGAAGACTCTTGCGTTTCTGATAGGCACCTATTGGTCTTACTGACATCCACTTTGCCTT
TCTCTCCACAGGGATGACTCAAACATCATCTGTACCCCAAGAGACTAGAACTCAGCACCTATACCAAAGC
AATGAGAATAGTAGCTCTTCTAGTATCTGCAAAGACAATGCAGACTTGTTGAGCCCATTAAAGAAATGGA
AGTCTCGCTATCTGATGGAGCAGAATGTCACCAAGTTACTTCGGCCTCTGTCTCCAGTCACACCACCCCC
TCCCAATTCAGGCTCAAAGAGTCCCCAGCTGGCCACACCTGGCTCATCTCACCCAGGAGAAGAGGAGTGT
CGAAATGGATACAGCCTCATGTTTTCACCAGTCACATCTCTTACTACTGCTAGTCGCTGCAACACTCCTC
TACAGTTTGAGCTTTGTCACCGAAAAGACCTGGATTTGGCAAAAGTAGGATACCTTGACTCCAACACTAA
CAGCTGTGCTGATAGACCTTCCCTACTCAACTCAGGTCATTCTGACCTGGCTCCTCATCCCTCCCTCGGA
CCCACTTCTGAGACTGGTTTCCCAAGCAGAAGTGGAGATGGACATCAGACCCTCGTGAGAAACTCAGACC
AGGCATTTCGGACAGAGTTCAACTTGATGTATGCCTACTCCCCTTTGAATGCTATGCCTCGAGCAGATGG
ACTGTATCGAGGATCTCCTCTAGTGGGGGATAGGAAGCCTTTACATTTGGATGGGGGATATTGTTCCCCT
GCAGAAGGATTTTCCAGCAGATATGAACATGGCTTAATGAAAGACCTCTCTCGTGGATCCTTGTCACCTG
GTGGTGAAAGGGCCTGTGAAGGAGTCCCATCTGCCCCCCAGAACCCACCACAGAGGAAAAAAGTATCCCT
GCTGGAGTACCGAAAACGGAAACAAGAAGCTAAGGAAAATTCTGCTGGTGGGGGAGGTGACTCTGCACAG
AGCAAAAGCAAGTCTGCAGGAGCTGGGCAAGGCAGCAGTAACTCCGTTTCCGACACTGGTGCCCATGGTG
TGCAGGGATCCTCAGCCCGAACTCCATCTTCCCCTCACAAAAAATTCTCCCCATCTCATTCCTCTATGTC
CCATTTGGAGGCGGTAAGCCCATCAGATTCCAGAGGCACTTCTTCATCTCACTGCAGACCTCAAGAGAAT
ATCAGCAGTAGGTGGATGGTTCCCACATCAGTAGAACGACTCCGAGAAGGAGGGAGCATCCCCAAGGTCC
TCCGAAGCAGCGTGAGGGTGGCCCAAAAGGGAGAGCCCTCTCCCACATGGGAGAGTAACATCACAGAGAA
AGACTCAGACCCTGCAGATGGAGAAGGCCCAGAGACATTAAGCTCAGCACTCTCTAAAGGAGCAACAGTT
TACAGCCCTTCCAGATACAGCTACCAGCTCCTGCAGTGTGATAGTCCTCGGACAGAATCACAAAGCCTCC
TTCAGCAGAGTTCCTCCCCCTTCAGAGGACATCCTACACAGTCTCCAGGATACAGTTATCGAACTACTGC
ACTGAGACCTGGAAACCCCCCCTCTCACGGTTCTTCAGAATCATCCCTCTCTTCCACGTCCTATTCCAGC
CCCGCCCACCCTGTGTCCACAGACTCGTTGGCCCCATTTACGGGGACACCAGGGTATTTTAGCAGCCAGC
CACATTCTGGAAACAGCACTGGCAGCAATCTTCCAAGGAGGAGCTGCCCTTCTAGTGCTGCTAGCCCTAC
CCTGCAGGGACCCTCAGACTCGCCAACCTCAGATTCAGTTTCTCAGTCCAGCACAGGAACTCTGAGTTCC
ACCTCCTTTCCTCAGAACTCTAGGTCGTCATTGCCATCAGACTTACGGACTATCAGTCTGCCCAGTGCTG
GGCAGTCAGCTGTCTACCAGGCCTCCAGGGTATCTGCGGTTTCCAATTCACAGCACTACCCACACCGTGG
GAGTGGGGGTGTGCACCAGTACCGACTCCAGCCACTGCAAGGGTCAGGAGTCAAGACTCAGACGGGACTT
TCCTGTACAGACTACAAAGACCATGACGGTGATTATAAAGATCATGACATCGACTACAAGGATGACGATG
ACAAGTAAGAATTCTGATGACTCGAGATAATCAACCTCTGGATTACAAAATTTGTGAAAGATTGACTGGT
ATTCTTAACTATGTTGCTCCTTTTACGCTATGTGGATACGCTGCTTTAATGCCTTTGTATCATGCTATTG
CTTCCCGTATGGCTTTCATTTTCTCCTCCTTGTATAAATCCTGGTTAGTTCTTGCCACGGCGGAACTCAT
CGCCGCCTGCCTTGCCCGCTGCTGGACAGGGGCTCGGCTGTTGGGCACTGACAATTCCGTGGTGTTTATT
TGTGAAATTTGTGATGCTATTGCTTTATTTGTAACCATCTAGCTTTATTTGTGAAATTTGTGATGCTATT
GCTTTATTTGTAACCATTATAAGCTGCAATAAACAAGTTAACAACAACAATTGCATTCATTTTATGTTTC
AGGTTCAGGGGGAGATGTGGGAGGTTTTTTAAAGATCTGGAGACCGGTGTGGCACGTGCGGACCGAGCGG
CCGCAGGAACCCCTAGTGATGGAGTTGGCCACTCCCTCTCTGCGCGCTCGCTCGCTCACTGAGGCCGGGC
GACCAAAGGTCGCCCGACGCCCGGGCTTTGCCCGGGCGGCCTCAGTGAGCGAGCGAGCGCGCAGCTGCCT
GCAGGGGCGCCTGATGCGGTATTTTCTCCTTACGCATCTGTGCGGTATTTCACACCGCATA
[95 nt withheld, positions 4192-4286]
T
[46 nt withheld, positions 4288-4333]
C
[141 nt withheld, positions 4335-4475]
CCTTTGACGTTGGAGTCCACGTTCTTT
[37 nt withheld, positions 4503-4539]
ACTCTATCTCGGGCTATTCTTTTGATTTATAAGGGATTTTGCCGATTTCGGTCTATTGGTTAAAAAATGA
GCTGATTTAACAAAAATTTAACGCGAATTTTAACAAAATATTAACGTTTACAATTTTATGGTGCACTCTC
AGTACAATCTGCTCTGATGCCGCATAGTTAAGCCAGCCCCGACACCCGCCAACACCCGCTGACGCGCCCT
GACGGGCTTGTCTGCTCCCGGCATCCGCTTACAGACAAGCTGTGACCGTCTCCGGGAGCTGCATGTGTCA
GAGGTTTTCACCGTCATCACCGAAACGCGCGAGACGAAAGGGCCTCGTGATACGCCTATTTTTATAGGTT
AATGTCATGATAATAATGGTTTCTTAGACGTCAGGTGGCACTTTTCGGGGAAATGTGCGCGGAACCCCTA
TTTGTTTATTTTTCTAAATACATTCAAATATGTATCCGCTCATGAGACAATAACCCTGATAAATGCTTCA
ATAATATTGAAAAAGGAAGAGTATGAGTATTCAACATTTCCGTGTCGCCCTTATTCCCTTTTTTGCGGCA
TTTTGCCTTCCTGTTTTTGCTCACCCAGAAACGCTGGTGAAAGTAAAAGATGCTGAAGATCAGTTGGGTG
CACGAGTGGGTTACATCGAACTGGATCTCAACAGCGGTAAGATCCTTGAGAGTTTTCGCCCCGAAGAACG
TTTTCCAATGATGAGCACTTTTAAAGTTCTGCTATGTGGCGCGGTATTATCCCGTATTGACGCCGGGCAA
GAGCAACTCGGTCGCCGCATACACTATTCTCAGAATGACTTGGTTGAGTACTCACCAGTCACAGAAAAGC
ATCTTACGGATGGCATGACAGTAAGAGAATTATGCAGTGCTGCCATAACCATGAGTGATAACACTGCGGC
CAACTTACTTCTGACAACGATCGGAGGACCGAAGGAGCTAACCGCTTTTTTGCACAACATGGGGGATCAT
GTAACTCGCCTTGATCGTTGGGAACCGGAGCTGAATGAAGCCATACCAAACGACGAGCGTGACACCACGA
TGCCTGTAGCAATGGCAACAACGTTGCGCAAACTATTAACTGGCGAACTACTTACTCTAGCTTCCCGGCA
ACAATTAATAGACTGGATGGAGGCGGATAAAGTTGCAGGACCACTTCTGCGCTCGGCCCTTCCGGCTGGC
TGGTTTATTGCTGATAAATCTGGAGCCGGTGAGCGTGGGTCTCGCGGTATCATTGCAGCACTGGGGCCAG
ATGGTAAGCCCTCCCGTATCGTAGTTATCTACACGACGGGGAGTCAGGCAACTATGGATGAACGAAATAG
ACAGATCGCTGAGATAGGTGCCTCACTGATTAAGCATTGGTAACTGTCAGACCAAGTTTACTCATATATA
CTTTAGATTGATTTAAAACTTCATTTTTAATTTAAAAGGATCTAGGTGAAGATCCTTTTTGATAATCTCA
TGACCAAAATCCCTTAACGTGAGTTTTCGTTCCACTGAGCGTCAGACCCCGTAGAAAAGATCAAAGGATC
TTCTTGAGATCCTTTTTTTCTGCGCGTAATCTGCTGCTTGCAAACAAAAAAACCACCGCTACCAGCGGTG
GTTTGTTTGCCGGATCAAGAGCTACCAACTCTTTTTCCGAAGGTAACTGGCTTCAGCAGAGCGCAGATAC
CAAATACTGTTCTTCTAGTGTAGCCGTAGTTAGGCCACCACTTCAAGAACTCTGTAGCACCGCCTACATA
CCTCGCTCTGCTAATCCTGTTACCAGTGGCTGCTGCCAGTGGCGATAAGTCGTGTCTTACCGGGTTGGAC
TCAAGACGATAGTTACCGGATAAGGCGCAGCGGTCGGGCTGAACGGGGGGTTCGTGCACACAGCCCAGCT
TGGAGCGAACGACCTACACCGAACTGAGATACCTACAGCGTGAGCTATGAGAAAGCGCCACGCTTCCCGA
AGGGAGAAAGGCGGACAGGTATCCGGTAAGCGGCAGGGTCGGAACAGGAGAGCGCACGAGGGAGCTTCCA
GGGGGAAACGCCTGGTATCTTTATAGTCCTGTCGGGTTTCGCCACCTCTGACTTGAGCGTCGATTTTTGT
GATGCTCGTCAGGGGGGCGGAGCCTATGGAAAAACGCCAGCAACGCGGCCTTTTTACGGTTCCTGGCCTT
TTGCTGGCCTTTTGCTCACATGT
Features (pLannotate 1.2.2; 20 found; start..end, strand, type, name):
     12..39      +  repeat_region  AAV2 ITR (fragment): inverted terminal repeat of adeno-associated virus serotype 2 inverted
     68..95      +  repeat_region  AAV2 ITR (fragment): inverted terminal repeat of adeno-associated virus serotype 2 inverted
    277..1305    +  CDS            cre: RECR_BPP1 - Experimental evidence at protein level: Swiss-Prot protein existence level 1. Catalyzes site-specific recombination between two 34-base- pair LOXP sites. Its role is to maintain the phage genome as a monomeric unit-copy plasmid in the lysogenic state. From Escherichia phage P1 (Bacteriophage P1).
   1309..1349    +  intron         chimeric intron (fragment): chimera between introns from human β-globin and immunoglobulin heavy chain genes
   1356..1380    +  protein_bind   lox2272 (fragment): Cre-mediated recombination occurs in the 8-bp core sequence (GGATACTT). lox2272 sites are compatible with each other, but incompatible with loxP or loxN sites (Lee and Saito, 1988). Cre recombinase
   1390..1481    +  intron         chimeric intron (fragment): chimera between introns from human β-globin and immunoglobulin heavy chain genes
   1472..3433    +  CDS            SETD5 (fragment): SETD5_HUMAN - Also known as KIAA1757 From Homo sapiens (Human).
   3440..3505    +  CDS            3xFLAG: three tandem FLAG® epitope tags, followed by an enterokinase cleavage site
   3529..3686    +  misc_feature   WPRE (fragment): woodchuck hepatitis virus posttranscriptional regulatory element
   3692..3776    +  misc_feature   WPRE (fragment): woodchuck hepatitis virus posttranscriptional regulatory element
   3775..3818    -  polyA_signal   SV40 poly(A) signal (fragment): SV40 polyadenylation signal
   3822..3889    -  polyA_signal   SV40 poly(A) signal (fragment): SV40 polyadenylation signal
   3995..4135    +  repeat_region  AAV2 ITR: inverted terminal repeat of adeno-associated virus serotype 2 inverted
   4140..4191    -  misc_feature   bom (fragment): basis of mobility region from pBR322
   4210..4665    +  rep_origin     f1 ori (sequence partly withheld): f1 bacteriophage origin of replication; arrow indicates direction of (+) strand synthesis
   4666..4715    -  misc_feature   bom (fragment): basis of mobility region from pBR322
   4817..4852    -  CDS            rop (fragment): Rop protein, which maintains plasmids at low copy number; rop
   4947..5051    +  promoter       AmpR promoter: bla
   5052..5912    +  CDS            AmpR: β-lactamase; bla; confers resistance to ampicillin, carbenicillin, and related antibiotics
   6083..6671    +  rep_origin     ori: high-copy-number ColE1/pMB1/pBR322/pUC origin of replication
