[The description below was written by a language model from this plasmid's Addgene catalogue record and pLannotate feature annotations shown in this document.]
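Description:
pAAVLINKv1-pCALM1-Cre-3'-SETD5-FLAG is an AAV transfer plasmid built on the pAAV-MCS2 backbone and serves as the 3' half of a two-vector AAVLINK set for expressing human SETD5, a coding sequence too large to deliver comfortably in one AAV genome. It is maintained in E. coli as a high-copy plasmid through a ColE1/pUC-type origin with ampicillin selection (AmpR under its own bla promoter), and it also carries an f1/M13 phage origin. AAV2 inverted terminal repeats flank the payload so that it can be packaged into recombinant AAV. The sequencing-derived record annotates the left ITR only as short fragments, while the depositor sequence shows it intact. The two records otherwise match in feature content.

Between the ITRs, the catalogue lists a CALM1 promoter, which is not annotated in the feature tables but presumably occupies the short gap upstream of the Cre recombinase coding sequence. Cre is followed by chimeric β-globin/immunoglobulin intron fragments that bracket a site annotated as a partial match to lox2272. Next come a roughly 2 kb C-terminal portion of SETD5 fused to a 3xFLAG tag, truncated WPRE segments for post-transcriptional enhancement, and SV40 polyadenylation signal fragments.

The layout suggests that Cre made from this vector recombines the lox site with a matching site on the partner 5' vector. That would join the two genomes so the lox scar lies within an intron and is spliced out, giving a full-length FLAG-tagged SETD5 transcript. The record gives no details of the partner vector and refers to the associated publication for it.
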