Addgene plasmid #244299: pAAVLINKv1-pCALM1-Cre-3'-SETD5-FLAG
Purpose: 3' AAVLINK plasmid for SETD5 expression
Depositing lab: Zhonghua Lu. Depositing organization: Shenzhen Institute of Advanced Technology (SIAT), Chinese Academy of Sciences. Publication: AAVLINK: A potent DNA-recombination method for large cargo delivery in gene therapy. Lin J, Lin Y, Liu N, Cao W, Zhang J, Wen S, Zhang Y, Liao W, Hong Z, Lin Y, Liu Q, Liu H, Li Q, Chen B, Li M, Luo Z, Yang L, Yang Y, Zheng SH, Wang Y, Chu H, Hu Y, Qin Y, Luo BX, Tian S, Chen Y, Yan T, Yang L, Wang H, Liu T, Jiang Y, Lu Z. Cell. 2026 Feb 5;189(3):969-986.e17. doi: 10.1016/j.cell.2025.12.039. Epub 2026 Jan 27. PubMed 41605211.
Backbone
  Vector backbone: pAAV-MCS2
  Backbone manufacturer: Steve Jackson (Addgene # 46954)
  Vector type: AAV
Growth in bacteria
  Bacterial resistance: Ampicillin, 100 μg/mL
  Growth temperature: 37°C
  Growth strain: NEB Stable
  Copy number: High Copy
Gene/Insert
  Gene/Insert name: SETD5
  Species: H. sapiens (human)
  Entrez Gene: SETD5 (a.k.a. MRD23, SETD5A)
  Promoter: pCALM1
  Tag / fusion protein: FLAG (C terminal on insert)
  Cloning method: Restriction Enzyme; 5′ cloning site unknown (unknown if destroyed)
Terms and licenses: Academic/Nonprofit Terms; Industry Terms: Not Available to Industry
Depositor comments: See publication for corresponding AAV Link vectors.
How to cite: pAAVLINKv1-pCALM1-Cre-3'-SETD5-FLAG was a gift from Zhonghua Lu (Addgene plasmid # 244299 ; http://n2t.net/addgene:244299 ; RRID:Addgene_244299)
